>Addgene plasmid #153414 | pSETT4tip | addgene full sequence | sequence record 305129 | Addgene NGS Result
CCTCTAGGGTCCCCAATTAATTAGTAATATAATCTATTAAAGGTCATTCAAAAGGTCATCCACTGCAGGT
GTAAGTGTGCCAAGTCTAAGGACTACGATGGGTTTTGTTGGACCTTACAGATCTGGAGTCGGTCTAATTT
AAATGGTGCTGAGCATTTGTGCGCCAAAAGACCGTCACATAGAGCGCATACCCGGAAGCGACGAATGTCT
CAGGTATCCAAAAAGTAACCCTGATGCCGCGCTTCGATTCACCGAAGTGAGGTGGATGACCTTTTGAATG
ACCTTTAATAGATTATATTACTAATTAATTGGGGACCCTAGAGGTCCCCTTTTTTATTTTAAAAATTTTT
TCACAAAACGGTTTACAAGCATAAAGCTTGCCACGCAGACGACAGCCCACGCTGACCGATCTACCTGAAC
GGCGACCATCTGTGTGGTACTGGGGCGGAGAGATAACTACGGTGCCGCTTACCGGGCTCACTCAAAGGCG
GTAATACGGTTATCCACAGAATCAGGGGATAACGCAGGAAAGAACATGTGAGCAAAAGGCCAGCAAAAGG
CCAGGAACCGTAAAAAGGCCGCGTTGCTGGCGTTTTTCCATAGGCTCCGCCCCCCTGACGAGCATCACAA
AAATCGACGCTCAAGTCAGAGGTGGCGAAACCCGACAGGACTATAAAGATACCAGGCGTTTCCCCCTGGA
AGCTCCCTCGTGCGCTCTCCTGTTCCGACCCTGCCGCTTACCGGATACCTGTCCGCCTTTCTCCCTTCGG
GAAGCGTGGCGCTTTCTCATAGCTCACGCTGTAGGTATCTCAGTTCGGTGTAGGTCGTTCGCTCCAAGCT
GGGCTGTGTGCACGAACCCCCCGTTCAGCCCGACCGCTGCGCCTTATCCGGTAACTATCGTCTTGAGTCC
AACCCGGTAAGACACGACTTATCGCCACTGGCAGCAGCCACTGGTAACAGGATTAGCAGAGCGAGGTATG
TAGGCGGTGCTACAGAGTTCTTGAAGTGGTGGCCTAACTACGGCTACACTAGAAGAACAGTATTTGGTAT
CTGCGCTCTGCTGAAGCCAGTTACCTTCGGAAAAAGAGTTGGTAGCTCTTGATCCGGCAAACAAACCACC
GCTGGTAGCGGTGGTTTTTTTGTTTGCAAGCAGCAGATTACGCGCAGAAAAAAAGGATCTCAAGAAGATC
CTTTGATCTTTTCTACGGGGTCTGACGCTCAGTGGAACGAAAACTCACGTTAAGGGATTTTGGTCATGAG
ATTATCAAAAAGGATCTTCACCTAGATCCTTTTGGTTCATGTGCAGCTCCATCAGCAAAAGGGGATGATA
AGTTTATCACCACCGACTATTTGCAACAGTGCCGTTGATCGTGCTATGATCGACTGATGTCATCAGCGGT
GGAGTGCAATGTCGTGCAATACGAATGGCGAAAAGCCGAGCTCATCGGTCAGCTTCTCAACCTTGGGGTT
ACCCCCGGCGGTGTGCTGCTGGTCCACAGCTCCTTCCGTAGCGTCCGGCCCCTCGAAGATGGGCCACTTG
GACTGATCGAGGCCCTGCGTGCTGCGCTGGGTCCGGGAGGGACGCTCGTCATGCCCTCGTGGTCAGGTCT
GGACGACGAGCCGTTCGATCCTGCCACGTCGCCCGTTACACCGGACCTTGGAGTTGTCTCTGACACATTC
TGGCGCCTGCCAAATGTAAAGCGCAGCGCCCATCCATTTGCCTTTGCGGCAGCGGGGCCACAGGCAGAGC
AGATCATCTCTGATCCATTGCCCCTGCCACCTCACTCGCCTGCAAGCCCGGTCGCCCGTGTCCATGAACT
CGATGGGCAGGTACTTCTCCTCGGCGTGGGACACGATGCCAACACGACGCTGCATCTTGCCGAGTTGATG
GCAAAGGTTCCCTATGGGGTGCCGAGACACTGCACCATTCTTCAGGATGGCAAGTTGGTACGCGTCGATT
ATCTCGAGAATGACCACTGCTGTGAGCGCTTTGCCTTGGCGGACAGGTGGCTCAAGGAGAAGAGCCTTCA
GAAGGAAGGTCCAGTCGGTCATGCCTTTGCTCGGTTGATCCGCTCCCGCGACATTGTGGCGACAGCCCTG
GGTCAACTGGGCCGAGATCCGTTGATCTTCCTGCATCCGCCAGAGGCGGGATGCGAAGAATGCGATGCCG
CTCGCCAGTCGATTGGCTGAGCTCATGAGCGGAGAACGAGATGACGTTGGAGGGGCAAGGTCGCGCTGAT
TGCTGGGGCAACACGTGGAGCGGATCGGGGATTGTCTTTCTTCAGCTCGCTGATGATATGCTGACGCTCA
ATGTCGTTTGGCCTCCGACTAACGAAAATCCCGCATTTGGACGGCTGATCCGATTGGCACGGCGGACGGC
GAATGGCGGAGCAGACGCTCGTCCGGGGGCAATGAGATATGAAAAAGCCTGAACTCACCGCGACGTATCG
GGCCCTGGCCAGCTAGCTAGAGTCGACCTGCAGGTCCCCGGGGATCGGTCTTGCCTTGCTCGTCGGTGAT
GTACTTCACCAGCTCCGCGAAGTCGCTCTTCTTGATGGAGCGCATGGGGACGTGCTTGGCAATCACGCGC
ACCCCCCGGCCGTTTTAGCGGCTAAAAAAGTCATGGCTCTGCCCTCGGGCGGACCACGCCCATCATGACC
TTGCCAAGCTCGTCCTGCTTCTCTTCGATCTTCGCCAGCAGGGCGAGGATCGTGGCATCACCGAACCGCG
CCGTGCGCGGGTCGTCGGTGAGCCAGAGTTTCAGCAGGCCGCCCAGGCGGCCCAGGTCGCCATTGATGCG
GGCCAGCTCGCGGACGTGCTCATAGTCCACGACGCCCGTGATTTTGTAGCCCTGGCCGACGGCCAGCAGG
TAGGCCGACAGGCTCATGCCGGCCGCCGCCGCCTTTTCCTCAATCGCTCTTCGTTCGTCTGGAAGGCAGT
ACACCTTGATAGGTGGGCTGCCCTTCCTGGTTGGCTTGGTTTCATCAGCCATCCGCTTGCCCTCATCTGT
TACGCCGGCGGTAGCCGGCCAGCCTCGCAGAGCAGGATTCCCGTTGAGCACCGCCAGGTGCGAATAAGGG
ACAGTGAAGAAGGAACACCCGCTCGCGGGTGGGCCTACTTCACCTATCCTGCCCGGCTGACGCCGTTGGA
TACACCAAGGAAAGTCTACACGAACCCTTTGGCAAAATCCTGTATATCGTGCGAAAAAGGATGGATATAC
CGAAAAAATCGCTATAATGACCCCGAAGCAGGGTTATGCAGCGGAAAAGATCCGTCGACCTGCAGGCATG
CAAGCTCTAGCGATTCCAGACGTCCCGAAGGCGTGGCGCGGCTTCCCCGTGCCGGAGCAATCGCCCTGGG
TGGGTTACACGACGCCCCTCTATGGCCCGTACTGACGGACACACCGAAGCCCCGGCGGCAACCCTCAGCG
GATGCCCCGGGGCTTCACGTTTTCCCAGGTCAGAAGCGGTTTTCGGGAGTAGTGCCCCAACTGGGGTAAC
CTTTGAGTTCTCTCAGTTGGGGGCGTAGGGTCGCCGACATGACACAAGGGGTTGTGACCGGGGTGGACAC
GTACGCGGGTGCTTACGACCGTCAGTCGCGCGAGCGCGAAAATTCGAGCGCAGCAAGCCCAGCGACACAG
CGTAGCGCCAACGAAGACAAGGCGGCCGACCTTCAGCGCGAAGTCGAGCGCGACGGGGGCCGGTTCAGGT
TCGTCGGGCATTTCAGCGAAGCGCCGGGCACGTCGGCGTTCGGGACGGCGGAGCGCCCGGAGTTCGAACG
CATCCTGAACGAATGCCGCGCCGGGCGGCTCAACATGATCATTGTCTATGACGTGTCGCGCTTCTCGCGC
CTGAAGGTCATGGACGCGATTCCGATTGTCTCGGAATTGCTCGCCCTGGGCGTGACGATTGTTTCCACTC
AGGAAGGCGTCTTCCGGCAGGGAAACGTCATGGACCTGATTCACCTGATTATGCGGCTCGACGCGTCGCA
CAAAGAATCTTCGCTGAAGTCGGCGAAGATTCTCGACACGAAGAACCTTCAGCGCGAATTGGGCGGGTAC
GTCGGCGGGAAGGCGCCTTACGGCTTCGAGCTTGTTTCGGAGACGAAGGAGATCACGCGCAACGGCCGAA
TGGTCAATGTCGTCATCAACAAGCTTGCGCACTCGACCACTCCCCTTACCGGACCCTTCGAGTTCGAGCC
CGACGTAATCCGGTGGTGGTGGCGTGAGATCAAGACGCACAAACACCTTCCCTTCAAGCCGGGCAGTCAA
GCCGCCATTCACCCGGGCAGCATCACGGGGCTTTGTAAGCGCATGGACGCTGACGCCGTGCCGACCCGGG
GCGAGACGATTGGGAAGAAGACCGCTTCAAGCGCCTGGGACCCGGCAACCGTTATGCGAATCCTTCGGGA
CCCGCGTATTGCGGGCTTCGCCGCTGAGGTGATCTACAAGAAGAAGCCGGACGGCACGCCGACCACGAAG
ATTGAGGGTTACCGCATTCAGCGCGACCCGATCACGCTCCGGCCGGTCGAGCTTGATTGCGGACCGATCA
TCGAGCCCGCTGAGTGGTATGAGCTTCAGGCGTGGTTGGACGGCAGGGGGCGCGGCAAGGGGCTTTCCCG
GGGGCAAGCCATTCTGTCCGCCATGGACAAGCTGTACTGCGAGTGTGGCGCCGTCATGACTTCGAAGCGC
GGGGAAGAATCGATCAAGGACTCTTACCGCTGCCGTCGCCGGAAGGTGGTCGACCCGTCCGCACCTGGGC
AGCACGAAGGCACGTGCAACGTCAGCATGGCGGCACTCGACAAGTTCGTTGCGGAACGCATCTTCAACAA
GATCAGGCACGCCGAAGGCGACGAAGAGACGTTGGCGCTTCTGTGGGAAGCCGCCCGACGCTTCGGCAAG
CTCACTGAGGCGCCTGAGAAGAGCGGCGAACGGGCGAACCTTGTTGCGGAGCGCGCCGACGCCCTGAACG
CCCTTGAAGAGCTGTACGAAGACCGCGCGGCAGGCGCGTACGACGGACCCGTTGGCAGGAAGCACTTCCG
GAAGCAACAGGCAGCGCTGACGCTCCGGCAGCAAGGGGCGGAAGAGCGGCTTGCCGAACTTGAAGCCGCC
GAAGCCCCGAAGCTTCCCCTTGACCAATGGTTCCCCGAAGACGCCGACGCTGACCCGACCGGCCCTAAGT
CGTGGTGGGGGCGCGCGTCAGTAGACGACAAGCGCGTGTTCGTCGGGCTCTTCGTAGACAAGATCGTTGT
CACGAAGTCGACTACGGGCAGGGGGCAGGGAACGCCCATCGAGAAGCGCGCTTCGATCACGTGGGCGAAG
CCGCCGACCGACGACGACGAAGACGACGCCCAGGACGGCACGGAAGACGTAGCGGCGTAGCGAGACACCC
GGGAAGCCTGATCTACGTCTGTCGAGAAGTTTCTGATCGAAAAGTTCGACAGCGTCTCCGACCTGATGCA
GCTCTCGGAGGGCGAAGAATCTCGTGCTTTCAGCTTCGATGTAGGAGGGCGTGGATATGTCCTGCGGGTA
AATAGCTGCGCCGATGGTTCTCTGTCGTCGCTGACGTCTGTAGTCTAGCCTCATTATGATTGTACGCTAT
TCAGGGATTGACTGATACCGGAAGACATCTCAAATGAAGTGGTCAAGCTTTATGCTTGTAAACCGTTTTG
TGAAAAAATTTTTAAAATAAAAAAGGGGACCTCTAGGGTCCCCAATTAATTAGTAATATAATCTATTAAA
GGTCATTCAAAAGGTCATCCAAGCTTGGCTGTTTTGGCGGATGAGAGAAGATTTTCAGCCTGATACAGAT
TAAATCAGAACGCAGAAGCGGTCTGATAAAACAGAATTTGCCTGGCGGCAGTAGCGCGGTGGTCCCACCT
GACCCCATGCCGAACTCAGAAGTGAAACGCCGTAGCGCCGATGGTAGTGTGGCCCATGCGAGAGTACAAT
CCCTAGAACGTCCGGGCTTGCACCTCACGTCACGTGAGGAGGCAGCGTGGACGGCGTGGTACCAAGCTTA
TTGGCACTAGTCGAGCAACGGAGGTATTCCGATGGTACCGAGACCTTATGTTGATCGGCACTTTGCATCG
GCCGCGCTCCCGATTCCGGAAGTGCTTGACATTGGGGAATTTATGCGGTGTGAAATACCGCACAGATGCG
TAAGGAGAAAATACCGCATCAGGCGCCATTCGCCATTCAGGCTGCGCAACTGTTGGGAAGGGCGATCGGT
GCGGGCCTCTTCGCTATTACGCCAGCTGGCGAAAGGGGGATGTGCTGCAAGGCGATTAAGTTGGGTAACG
CCAGGGTTTTCCCAGTCACGACGTTGTAAAACGACGGCCAGTGCCAAGCTTGGGCTGCAGGTCGACTCTA
GAGGATCCGCGGCCGCGCGCGATATCGAATTCGTAATCATGTCATAGCTGTTTCCTGTGTGAAATTGTTA
TCCGCTCACAATTCCACACAACATACGAGCCGGAAGCATAAAGTGTAAAGCCTGGGGTGCCTAATGAGTG
AGCTAACTCACATTAATTGCGTTGCGCGGTCTCGGCGTTTCGTGCCGCGTGATTTTCCGCCAAAAACTTT
AACGAACGTTCGTTATAATGGTGTCATGACCTTCACGACGAAGTACTAAAATTGGCCCGAATCATCAGCT
AAGCTTTATGCTTGTAAACCGTTTTGTGAAAAAATTTTTAAAATAAAAAAGGGGA
Features (pLannotate 1.2.2; 18 found; start..end, strand, type, name):
    595..1183    -  rep_origin     ori: high-copy-number ColE1/pMB1/pBR322/pUC origin of replication
   1387..2187    +  CDS            ApmR: aminoglycoside 3-N-acetyltransferase type IV ; aac(3)IV; confers resistance to apramycin (Paget and Davies, 1996)
   2467..2484    +  misc_feature   MCS (fragment): pUC18/19 multiple cloning site
   2494..2583    -  CDS            traI (fragment): TRAI6_ECOLX - Experimental evidence at protein level: Swiss-Prot protein existence level 1. The initiation process of transfer DNA synthesis requires the interaction of at least three plasmid-specific components (TraH, I, and J) at the transfer origin resulting in the assembly of a specialised nucleoprotein complex - the relaxosome. Site- and strand-specific cleavage at the transfer origin is dependent on TraI and TraJ. From Escherichia coli.
   2621..2992    -  CDS            traJ: oriT-recognizing protein; traJ
   3025..3134    -  oriT           oriT: incP origin of transfer
   3274..3296    +  misc_feature   MCS (fragment): pUC18/19 multiple cloning site
   3454..3553    +  protein_bind   phage φC31 attP: attachment site of phage φC31 phage φC31 integrase
   3563..5380    +  CDS            phage φC31 integrase: integrase from phage φC31
   5405..5549    +  CDS            HygR (fragment): aminoglycoside phosphotransferase from E. coli confers resistance to hygromycin
   5850..5966    +  ncRNA          5S rRNA: Accession: RF00001 - 5S ribosomal RNA
   6066..6131    +  CDS            HygR (fragment): aminoglycoside phosphotransferase from E. coli confers resistance to hygromycin
   6132..6183    +  misc_feature   bom (fragment): basis of mobility region from pBR322
   6189..6343    -  CDS            lacZα (fragment): LacZα fragment of β-galactosidase; lacZ fragment
   6355..6378    -  misc_feature   MCS (fragment): pUC18/19 multiple cloning site
   6435..6451    -  protein_bind   lac operator: The lac repressor binds to the lac operator to inhibit transcription in E. coli. This inhibition can be relieved by adding lactose or isopropyl-β-D-thiogalactopyranoside (IPTG). lac repressor encoded by lacI
   6459..6489    -  promoter       lac promoter: promoter for the E. coli lac operon
   6504..6525    -  protein_bind   CAP binding site: CAP binding activates transcription in the presence of cAMP. E. coli catabolite activator protein
