[The description below was written by a language model from this plasmid's Addgene catalogue record and pLannotate feature annotations shown in this document.]
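Description:
pSETT4tip is an empty-backbone integrative expression vector derived from pSET152, built for Actinoplanes sp. SE50/110 and, according to the record, adaptable to other Actinomycetales by exchanging the promoter. It is an E. coli–actinomycete shuttle construct. In E. coli it replicates from a high-copy ColE1/pUC-type origin. In both hosts it is selected through the aac(3)IV gene, which confers apramycin resistance. An incP oriT with the adjacent traJ gene and a traI fragment forms the mobilisation region, which would allow conjugal transfer from a suitable E. coli donor. The plasmid carries no annotated actinomycete replicon. Instead, the phage φC31 integrase gene and its attP site drive site-specific recombination into the host chromosome, giving stable single-copy integration.

The payload region is a cloning and expression cassette driven by the tipA promoter from Streptomyces lividans. A gene of interest is inserted by Golden Gate assembly at BsaI recognition sites. T4 terminators flank the cassette to insulate the transcriptional unit and prevent read-through and antisense transcription from neighbouring sequences.

The automated feature table does not annotate the tipA promoter, the BsaI sites or the T4 terminators, so their positions cannot be confirmed from it. It does show a lacZα fragment with the lac promoter, lac operator and CAP site, along with pUC multiple-cloning-site remnants. Whether the lacZα fragment acts as a screening stuffer is not stated. The short HygR, bom and 5S rRNA hits are fragmentary similarity matches in the region after the integrase gene and may not be functional elements. The sequenced record is 6,705 nt, compared with the 5,715 bp listed for the backbone.
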