Addgene plasmid #153414: pSETT4tip
Purpose: (Empty Backbone) φC31-integrated plasmid including BsaI-recognition sites and T4-terminators surrounding the expression cassette
Depositing lab: Joern Kalinowski. Depositing organization: Universitaet Bielefeld. Publication: pSETT4, an Improved phiC31-Based Integrative Vector System for Actinoplanes sp. SE50/110. Schaffert L, Jacob L, Schneiker-Bekel S, Persicke M, Marz C, Ruckert C, Puhler A, Kalinowski J. Microbiol Resour Announc. 2020 Sep 24;9(39). pii: 9/39/e00596-20. doi: 10.1128/MRA.00596-20. PubMed 32972929.
Backbone
  Vector backbone: pSET152
  Backbone size (bp): 5715
  Modifications to backbone: The pSETT4 vector is integrating into the Actinoplanes sp. SE50/110 chromosome via the bacteriophage φC31 integrase and allows cloning of a gene of interest by Golden Gate assembly (BsaI). T4-terminators are surrounding the expression cassette to isolate the transcriptional unit and to prevent antisense transcription. The system can be used in further Actinomycetales by exchanging the promoter.
  Vector type: Bacterial Expression
  Promoter: tipA promoter from Streptomyces lividans
  Selectable markers: Apramycin
Growth in bacteria
  Bacterial resistance: Apramycin, 25 μg/mL
  Growth temperature: 37°C
  Growth strain: DH5alpha
  Copy number: Unknown
Gene/Insert
  Cloning method: Gibson Cloning
Terms and licenses: Academic/Nonprofit Terms; Industry Terms: Not Available to Industry
How to cite: pSETT4tip was a gift from Joern Kalinowski (Addgene plasmid # 153414 ; http://n2t.net/addgene:153414 ; RRID:Addgene_153414)
